Addgene plasmid #16785: XE124 XDsh delta DEP-GFP-CS2+
Depositing lab: Randall Moon. Depositing organization: University of Washington. Publication: Establishment of the dorsal-ventral axis in Xenopus embryos coincides with the dorsal enrichment of dishevelled that is dependent on cortical rotation. Miller JR, Rowning BA, Larabell CA, Yang-Snyder JA, Bates RL, Moon RT. J Cell Biol. 1999 Jul 26;146(2):427-37. doi: 10.1083/jcb.146.2.427. PubMed 10427095.
Backbone
  Vector backbone: pCS2+
  Backbone size w/o insert (bp): 4095
  Vector type: Xenopus Expression
Growth in bacteria
  Bacterial resistance: Ampicillin, 100 μg/mL
  Growth temperature: 37°C
  Growth strain: DH5alpha
  Copy number: High Copy
Gene/Insert
  Gene/Insert name: Xdsh-delta-DEP (alt name: dsh)
  Species: X. laevis (frog)
  Mutation: contains Dsh amino acids 1-433 and 503-736 (deleting 434-502)
  Entrez Gene: dvl2.L (a.k.a. XELAEV_18019661mg, dishevelled, dsh, dvl, dvl2, xdd1, xdsh)
  Tag / fusion protein: GFP
  Cloning method: Restriction Enzyme
  Sequencing primers: 5′ SP6
Terms and licenses: Academic/Nonprofit Terms; Industry Terms: Not Available to Industry
Depositor comments: GFP-tagged XDsh of Yang-Snyder et al. (Curr. Biology, 1996) was engineered to now contain Dsh amino acids 1-433 and 503-736 (deleting 434-502). Linearize with Not1 and transcribe with SP6. Notes for Use: Ref: J.R. Miller et al., (1999), J. Cell Biology 146:427-437. Please note that this gene matches NM_001090627.1, NOT BC090218.1.
How to cite: XE124 XDsh delta DEP-GFP-CS2+ was a gift from Randall Moon (Addgene plasmid # 16785 ; http://n2t.net/addgene:16785 ; RRID:Addgene_16785)
