[The description below was written by a language model from this plasmid's Addgene catalogue record and pLannotate feature annotations shown in this document.]
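Description:
XE124 XDsh delta DEP-GFP-CS2+ is a pCS2+-based Xenopus expression plasmid encoding a GFP-tagged deletion mutant of Xenopus laevis Dishevelled (Xdsh, dvl2.L). It is maintained in E. coli as a high-copy plasmid through a ColE1/pUC-type origin and selected with ampicillin via the β-lactamase gene. An f1 origin and remnants of the lac region (lac promoter/operator, lacZα and lacI fragments) are also annotated in the backbone.

The insert derives from an earlier GFP-tagged XDsh construct and retains Dsh amino acids 1–433 and 503–736, removing residues 434–502, which by the construct's name corresponds to the DEP domain. In the feature table the dvl2 coding sequence lies directly upstream of the GFP coding sequence, consistent with a C-terminal GFP fusion. The simian CMV IE94 enhancer/promoter sits just before an SP6 promoter at the start of the circular map, so the fusion can be expressed either from injected or transfected DNA in vertebrate cells or as in vitro-transcribed RNA. An SV40 polyadenylation signal follows the coding region, with T7 and T3 promoters flanking it in the opposite orientation. According to the depositor, the plasmid is linearized downstream of the insert and transcribed with SP6 polymerase, producing synthetic mRNA of the kind typically microinjected into Xenopus embryos.

Dishevelled acts in both canonical Wnt/β-catenin signalling and the planar cell polarity pathway. The associated study examined dorsal enrichment of Dishevelled during establishment of the dorsal-ventral axis, so this construct is suited to visualizing the subcellular localization of the mutant protein and testing what the deleted region contributes to Dishevelled distribution and function.
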