Features (pLannotate 1.2.2; 16 found; start..end, strand, type, name):
     16..34      +  promoter       SP6 promoter: promoter for bacteriophage SP6 RNA polymerase
     69..2069    +  CDS            dvl2 (fragment): DVL2_XENLA - Also known as dsh. Experimental evidence at protein level: Swiss-Prot protein existence level 1. Involved in at least 2 independent signaling cascades, controlling cell fate via canonical Wnt signaling and cell polarity via a planar cell polarity (PCP) cascade. Acts synergistically with dal/dapple-like to activate Wnt signaling, stabilizing ctnnb1/beta- catenin and leading to dorsal axis formation. Also prevents degradation of ctnnb1/beta-catenin by displacing gsk3 from a complex with ARP/Axin- related protein. Has an additional role in anterior-posterior (A/P) axis formation, spe
   2079..2794    +  CDS            GFP (fragment): Aequoria victoria green fluorescent protein
   2824..2841    -  promoter       T7 promoter (fragment): promoter for bacteriophage T7 RNA polymerase
   2846..2980    -  polyA_signal   SV40 poly(A) signal: SV40 polyadenylation signal
   3093..3111    -  promoter       T3 promoter: promoter for bacteriophage T3 RNA polymerase
   3156..3172    -  protein_bind   lac operator: The lac repressor binds to the lac operator to inhibit transcription in E. coli. This inhibition can be relieved by adding lactose or isopropyl-β-D-thiogalactopyranoside (IPTG). lac repressor encoded by lacI
   3180..3210    -  promoter       lac promoter: promoter for the E. coli lac operon
   3225..3246    -  protein_bind   CAP binding site: CAP binding activates transcription in the presence of cAMP. E. coli catabolite activator protein
   3259..3351    -  CDS            lacI (fragment): lac repressor; lacI; The lac repressor binds to the lac operator to inhibit transcription in E. coli. This inhibition can be relieved by adding lactose or isopropyl-β-D-thiogalactopyranoside (IPTG).
   3534..4122    -  rep_origin     ori: high-copy-number ColE1/pMB1/pBR322/pUC origin of replication
   4293..5153    -  CDS            AmpR: β-lactamase; bla; confers resistance to ampicillin, carbenicillin, and related antibiotics
   5154..5258    -  promoter       AmpR promoter: bla
   5311..5739    -  rep_origin     f1 ori (sequence partly withheld): f1 bacteriophage origin of replication; arrow indicates direction of (+) strand synthesis
   5744..5810    -  CDS            lacZα (fragment): LacZα fragment of β-galactosidase; lacZ fragment
   5817..6794    +  promoter       CMV IE94 promoter: enhancer/promoter region of simian cytomegalovirus major immediate early transcription unit IE94
>Addgene plasmid #16785 | XE124 XDsh delta DEP-GFP-CS2+ | addgene full sequence | sequence record 137677 | Addgene NGS Result
GTCGGAGCAAGCTTGATTTAGGTGACACTATAGAATACAAGCTACTTGTTCTTTTTGCAGGATCAACCAT
GGCGGAGACTAAAGTGATTTACCATCTGGATGAGGAGGAGACCCCGTACCTGGTGAAGGTCCCTGTCCCG
GCCACTGACATCCGCCTGAGGGACTTCAAGGCTGCGCTGGGCCGAGGCCACGCCAAATATTTCTTCAAGG
CCATGGACCAAGACTTCGGGGTAGTTAAGGAGGAGATCTCAGATGACAATGCCAAGCTGCCGTGCTTTAA
TGGCCGTGTGGTGTCGTGGCTTGTGTCCTCCGAGGGTTCTCAGCCGGATTCTGCACCCCCGGCCCCTGCT
ACAGAGGTCAGACCTGAACCCCCCCCTCCTGTTCCACCCCCGATTCCACCACCCCCTGCAGAGAGAACCA
GCGGTATTGGAGATTCCCGGCCTCCCTCCTTTCATCCCAACGTGTCGGGCAGTACTGAGCAGCTGGATCA
GGACAACGAGTCTGTCATCTCCATGCGCAGAGACCGAGTCAGGCGGAGAGAGAGCAGTGAGCAAGCAGGT
GTTGGCAGAGGGGTGAATGGACGGACAGAGCGGCACCTATCTGGGTATGAATCTTCCTCGACTCTATTGA
CCAGTGAGATTGAGACGAGTATCTGTGATTCGGAGGAGGACGACACCATGAGCAGGTTCAGCAGTTCCAC
GGAGCAGAGCAGTGCCTCACGCCTTCTCAAACGGCACCGGCGCCGCCGCAAGCAGAGACCCCCGCGCCTG
GAACGGACGTCCTCATTCAGCAGCGTCACCGACTCCACCATGTCCCTAAACATCATCACTGTGACGCTGA
ATATGGAGAAGTACAATTTCCTGGGCATCTCCATCGTGGGGCAGAGTAACGAGCGGGGAGACGGGGGCAT
TTACATTGGCTCTATAATGAAGGGCGGAGCTGTGGCAGCTGACGGCAGAATTGAACCCGGGGACATGTTG
CTACAGGTGAATGACATTAACTTTGAGAATATGAGCAATGACGATGCAGTCCGTGTGCTCAGGGATATTG
TCCATAAACCGGGGCCCATTGTCCTGACCGTGGCCAAATGCTGGGACCCTTCCCCTCAGGGGTACTTTAC
CCTCCCCCGCAATGAGCCCATCCACCCTATTGATCCGGCTGCCTGGGTCTCTCACTCGGCTGCCCTGAGC
GGGTCCTTCCCAGTGTACCCCGGGAGCGCCTCCATGAGCAGCATGACCTCCAGCACCTCTGTCACTGAGA
CTGAGCTTTCCCATGCGCTCCCTCCGGTGTCACTCTTCAGCCTCTCCGTACACACCGATTTGGCTTCTGT
TGTGAAGGTCATGGCTTCCCCTGAGTCCGGCCTCGAGCTGACTGGCTGTGAGAACTATATGGCCAACCTC
TCTCTGAATGACAACGATGGATCCAGCGGCGCTTCCGACCAGGACACTCTGGCCCCTCTTCCCCTCCCTG
GGGCTTCCCCATGGCCTCTACTCCCCACCTTCTCTTACCAGTATCAAGCCCCACACCCGTACAGCACTCA
GCCACCTGCCTACCATGAGCTCTCCTCGTACAGCTACGGCATGGGCAGTGCGGGCAGCCAGCACAGCGAG
GGCAGCAGAAGCAGTGGATCCAACCGCAGCGATGGGGGTCGGGGCATGCAGAAGGATGACCGTTCCGGAG
TAGCGGGAGTGGGTGGGGGAGACTCGAAGTCGGGATCTGGTAGTGAGTCTGAGTATTCCACCCGCAGCAG
CATAAGGAGAGTAGGTGGTGGGGAGGCTGGTCCCCCCAGTGAGCGCTCCACTTCATCCCGACTTCCACCT
CACCATCCACCCTCTGTTCACTCCTATGCTGCTCCTGGTGTCCCTCTCTCCTACAATCCAATGATGCTCA
TGATGATGCCGCCCCCTCCATTACCTCCACCTGGGGTTTGTCCTCCCAATTCTTCTGTACCACCTGGAGC
TCCACCTCTTGTACGGGATCTTGCGTCTGTTCCCCCGGAGCTGACTGCCAGCCGCCAGTCTTTCCATATG
GCCATGGGCAACCCTAGCGAGTTCTTTGTGGATGTCATGCATCGATTGATGAGTAAAGGAGAAGAACTTT
TCACTGGAGTTGTCCCAATTCTTGTTGAATTAGATGGTGATGTTAATGGGCACAAATTTTCTGTCAGTGG
AGAGGGTGAAGGTGATGCAACATACGGAAAACTTACCCTTAAATTTATTTGCACTACTGGAAAACTACCT
GTTCCATGGCCAACACTTGTCACTACTCTCACTTATGGTGTTCAATGCTTTTCAAGATACCCAGATCATA
TGAAACGGCATGACTTTTTCAAGAGTGCCATGCCCGAAGGTTATGTACAGGAAAGAACTATATTTTTCAA
AGATGACGGGAACTACAAGACACGTGCTGAAGTCAAGTTTGAAGGTGATACCCTTGTTAATAGAATCGAG
TTAAAAGGTATTGATTTTAAAGAAGATGGAAACATTCTTGGACACAAATTGGAATACAACTATAACTCAC
ACAATGTATACATCATGGCAGACAAACAAAAGAATGGAATCAAAGTTAACTTCAAAATTAGACACAACAT
TGAAGATGGAAGCGTTCAACTAGCAGACCATTATCAACAAAATACTCCAATTGGCGATGGCCCTGTCCTT
TTACCAGACAACCATTACCTGTCCACACAATCTGCCCTTTCGAAAGATCCCAACGAAAAGAGAGACCACA
TGGTCCTTCTTGAGTTTGTAACAGCTGCTGGGATTACACATGGCATGGATGAACTATACAAATAAGAATT
CAAGGCCTCTCGAGCCTCTAGAACTATAGTGAGTCGTATTACGTAGATCCAGACATGATAAGATACATTG
ATGAGTTTGGACAAACCACAACTAGAATGCAGTGAAAAAAATGCTTTATTTGTGAAATTTGTGATGCTAT
TGCTTTATTTGTAACCATTATAAGCTGCAATAAACAAGTTAACAACAACAATTGCATTCATTTTATGTTT
CAGGTTCAGGGGGAGGTGTGGGAGGTTTTTTAATTCGCGGCCGCGGCGCCAATGCATTGGGCCCGGTACC
CAGCTTTTGTTCCCTTTAGTGAGGGTTAATTGCGCGCTTGGCGTAATCATGGTCATAGCTGTTTCCTGTG
TGAAATTGTTATCCGCTCACAATTCCACACAACATACGAGCCGGGAGCATAAAGTGTAAAGCCTGGGGTG
CCTAATGAGTGAGCTAACTCACATTAATTGCGTTGCGCTCACTGCCCGCTTTCCAGTCGGGAAACCTGTC
GTGCCAGCTGCATTAATGAATCGGCCAACGCGCGGGGAGAGGCGGTTTGCGTATTGGGCGCTCTTCCGCT
TCCTCGCTCACTGACTCGCTGCGCTCGGTCGTTCGGCTGCGGCGAGCGGTATCAGCTCACTCAAAGGCGG
TAATACGGTTATCCACAGAATCAGGGGATAACGCAGGAAAGAACATGTGAGCAAAAGGCCAGCAAAAGGC
CAGGAACCGTAAAAAGGCCGCGTTGCTGGCGTTTTTCCATAGGCTCCGCCCCCCTGACGAGCATCACAAA
AATCGACGCTCAAGTCAGAGGTGGCGAAACCCGACAGGACTATAAAGATACCAGGCGTTTCCCCCTGGAA
GCTCCCTCGTGCGCTCTCCTGTTCCGACCCTGCCGCTTACCGGATACCTGTCCGCCTTTCTCCCTTCGGG
AAGCGTGGCGCTTTCTCATAGCTCACGCTGTAGGTATCTCAGTTCGGTGTAGGTCGTTCGCTCCAAGCTG
GGCTGTGTGCACGAACCCCCCGTTCAGCCCGACCGCTGCGCCTTATCCGGTAACTATCGTCTTGAGTCCA
ACCCGGTAAGACACGACTTATCGCCACTGGCAGCAGCCACTGGTAACAGGATTAGCAGAGCGAGGTATGT
AGGCGGTGCTACAGAGTTCTTGAAGTGGTGGCCTAACTACGGCTACACTAGAAGAACAGTATTTGGTATC
TGCGCTCTGCTGAAGCCAGTTACCTTCGGAAAAAGAGTTGGTAGCTCTTGATCCGGCAAACAAACCACCG
CTGGTAGCGGTGGTTTTTTTGTTTGCAAGCAGCAGATTACGCGCAGAAAAAAAGGATCTCAAGAAGATCC
TTTGATCTTTTCTACGGGGTCTGACGCTCAGTGGAACGAAAACTCACGTTAAGGGATTTTGGTCATGAGA
TTATCAAAAAGGATCTTCACCTAGATCCTTTTAAATTAAAAATGAAGTTTTAAATCAATCTAAAGTATAT
ATGAGTAAACTTGGTCTGACAGTTACCAATGCTTAATCAGTGAGGCACCTATCTCAGCGATCTGTCTATT
TCGTTCATCCATAGTTGCCTGACTCCCCGTCGTGTAGATAACTACGATACGGGAGGGCTTACCATCTGGC
CCCAGTGCTGCAATGATACCGCGAGACCCACGCTCACCGGCTCCAGATTTATCAGCAATAAACCAGCCAG
CCGGAAGGGCCGAGCGCAGAAGTGGTCCTGCAACTTTATCCGCCTCCATCCAGTCTATTAATTGTTGCCG
GGAAGCTAGAGTAAGTAGTTCGCCAGTTAATAGTTTGCGCAACGTTGTTGCCATTGCTACAGGCATCGTG
GTGTCACGCTCGTCGTTTGGTATGGCTTCATTCAGCTCCGGTTCCCAACGATCAAGGCGAGTTACATGAT
CCCCCATGTTGTGCAAAAAAGCGGTTAGCTCCTTCGGTCCTCCGATCGTTGTCAGAAGTAAGTTGGCCGC
AGTGTTATCACTCATGGTTATGGCAGCACTGCATAATTCTCTTACTGTCATGCCATCCGTAAGATGCTTT
TCTGTGACTGGTGAGTACTCAACCAAGTCATTCTGAGAATAGTGTATGCGGCGACCGAGTTGCTCTTGCC
CGGCGTCAATACGGGATAATACCGCGCCACATAGCAGAACTTTAAAAGTGCTCATCATTGGAAAACGTTC
TTCGGGGCGAAAACTCTCAAGGATCTTACCGCTGTTGAGATCCAGTTCGATGTAACCCACTCGTGCACCC
AACTGATCTTCAGCATCTTTTACTTTCACCAGCGTTTCTGGGTGAGCAAAAACAGGAAGGCAAAATGCCG
CAAAAAAGGGAATAAGGGCGACACGGAAATGTTGAATACTCATACTCTTCCTTTTTCAATATTATTGAAG
CATTTATCAGGGTTATTGTCTCATGAGCGGATACATATTTGAATGTATTTAGAAAAATAAACAAATAGGG
GTTCCGCGCACATTTCCCCGAAAAGTGCCACCTAAATTGTAAGCGTTAATATTTTGTTAAAATTCGCGTT
AAATTTTTGTTAAATCAGCTCATTTTTTAACCAATAGGCCGAAATCGGCAAAATCCCTTATAAATCAAAA
GAATAGACCGAGATAGGGT
[37 nt withheld, positions 5410-5446]
AAAGAACGTGGACTCCAACGTCAAAGG
[49 nt withheld, positions 5474-5522]
T
[91 nt withheld, positions 5524-5614]
G
[124 nt withheld, positions 5616-5739]
CCCATTCGCCATTCAGGCTGCGCAACTGTTGGGAAGGGCGATCGGTGCGGGCCTCTTCGCTATTACGCCA
GTCGACCGCCAATTCAATATGGCGTATATGGACTCATGCCAATTCAATATGGTGGATCTGGACCTGTGCC
AATTCAATATGGCGTATATGGACTCGTGCCAATTCAATATGGTGGATCTGGACCCCAGCCAATTCAATAT
GGCGGACTTGGCACCATGCCAATTCAATATGGCGGACCTGGCACTGTGCCAACTGGGGAGGGGTCTACTT
GGCACGGTGCCAAGTTTGAGGAGGGGTCTTGGCCCTGTGCCAAGTCCGCCATATTGAATTGGCATGGTGC
CAATAATGGCGGCCATATTGGCTATATGCCAGGATCAATATATAGGCAATATCCAATATGGCCCTATGCC
AATATGGCTATTGGCCAGGTTCAATACTATGTATTGGCCCTATGCCATATAGTATTCCATATATGGGTTT
TCCTATTGACGTAGATAGCCCCTCCCAATGGGCGGTCCCATATACCATATATGGGGCTTCCTAATACCGC
CCATAGCCACTCCCCCATTGACGTCAATGGTCTCTATATATGGTCTTTCCTATTGACGTCATATGGGCGG
TCCTATTGACGTATATGGCGCCTCCCCCATTGACGTCAATTACGGTAAATGGCCCGCCTGGCTCAATGCC
CATTGACGTCAATAGGACCACCCACCATTGACGTCAATGGGATGGCTCATTGCCCATTCATATCCGTTCT
CACGCCCCCTATTGACGTCAATGACGGTAAATGGCCCACTTGGCAGTACATCAATATCTATTAATAGTAA
CTTGGCAAGTACATTACTATTGGAAGTACGCCAGGGTACATTGGCAGTACTCCCATTGACGTCAATGGCG
GTAAATGGCCCGCGATGGCTGCCAAGTACATCCCCATTGACGTCAATGGGGAGGGGCAATGACGCAAATG
GGCGTTCCATTGACGTAAATGGGCGGTAGGCGTGCCTAATGGGAGGTCTATATAAGCAATGCTCGTTTAG
GGAACCGCCATTCTGCCTGGGGAC
