>Addgene plasmid #16785 | XE124 XDsh delta DEP-GFP-CS2+ | addgene partial sequence | sequence record 23388 | 16785 with SP6
CCATGGCGGAGACTAAAGTGATTTACCATCTGGATGAGGAGGAGACCCCGTACCTGGTGAAGGTCCCTGT
CCCGGCCACTGACATCCGCCTGAGGGACTTCAAGGCTGCGCTGGGCCGAGGCCACGCCAAATATTTCTTC
AAGGCCATGGACCAAGACTTCGGGGTAGTTAAGGAGGAGATCTCAGATGACAATGCCAAGCTGCCGTGCT
TTAATGGCCGTGTGGTGTCGTGGCTTGTGTCCTCCGAGGGTTCTCAGCCGGATTCTGCACCCCCGGCCCC
TGCTACAGAGGTCAGACCTGAACCCCCCCCTCCTGTTCCACCCCCGATTCCACCACCCCCTGCAGAGAGA
ACCAGCGGTATTGGAGATTCCCGGCCTCCCTCCTTTCATCCCAACGTGTCGGGCAGTACTGAGCAGCTGG
ATCAGGACAACGAGTCTGTCATCTCCATGCGCAGAGACCGAGTCAGGCGGAGAGAGAGCAGTGAGCAAGC
AGGTGTTGGCAGAGGGGTGAATGGACGGACAGAGCGGCACCTATCTGGGTATGAATCTTCCTCGACTCTA
TTGACCAGTGAGATTGAGACGAGTATCTGTGATTCGGAGGAGGACGACACCATGAGCAGGTTCAGCAGTT
CCACGGAGCAGAGCAGTGCCTCACGCCTTCTCAAACGGCACCGGCGCCGCCGCAAGCAGAGACCCCCGCG
CCTGGAACGGACGTCCTCATTCAGCAGCGTCACCGACTCCACCATGTCCCTAAACATCATCACTGTGACG
CTGAATATGGA
