>Addgene plasmid #16785 | XE124 XDsh delta DEP-GFP-CS2+ | addgene partial sequence | sequence record 37418 | GFP-R 5'-CCATCTAATTCAACAAGAATTGGGACAAC-3'
TCAATCGATGCATGACATCCACAAAGAACTCGCTAGGGTTGCCCATGGCCATATGGAAAGACTGGCGGCT
GGCAGTCAGCTCCGGGGGAACAGACGCAAGATCCCGTACAAGAGGTGGAGCTCCAGGTGGTACAGAAGAA
TTGGGAGGACAAACCCCAGGTGGAGGTAATGGAGGGGGCGGCATCATCATGAGCATCATTGGATTGTAGG
AGAGAGGGACACCAGGAGCAGCATAGGAGTGAACAGAGGGTGGATGGTGAGGTGGAAGTCGGGATGAAGT
GGAGCGCTCACTGGGGGGACCAGCCTCCCCACCACCTACTCTCCTTATGCTGCTGCGGGTGGAATACTCA
GACTCACTACCAGATCCCGACTTCGAGTCTCCCCCACCCACTCCCGCTACTCCGGAACGGTCATCCTTCT
GCATGCCCCGACCCCCATCGCTGCGGTTGGATCCACTGCTTCTGCTGCCCTCGCTGTGCTGGCTGCCCGC
ACTGCCCATGCCGTAGCTGTACGAGGAGAGCTCATGGTAGGCAGGTGGCTGAGTGCTGTACGGGTGTGGG
GCTTGATACTGGTAAGAGAAGGTGGGGAGTAGAGGCCATGGGGAAGCCCCAGGGAGGGGAAGAGGGGCCA
GAGTGTCCTGGTCGGAAGCGCCGCTGGATCCATCGTTGTCATTCAGAGAGAGGTTGGCCATATAGTTCTC
ACAGCCAGTCAGCTCGAGGCCGGACTC
